Addgene plasmid #205541: pFH2.96_PB-EPN1-T2A-eGFP-PGK-Blast
Purpose: Express EPN1-T2A-eGFP and blasticidin resistance marker
Depositing lab: Michael Elowitz. Depositing organization: California Institute of Technology. Publication: Engineering RNA export for measurement and manipulation of living cells. Horns F, Martinez JA, Fan C, Haque M, Linton JM, Tobin V, Santat L, Maggiolo AO, Bjorkman PJ, Lois C, Elowitz MB. Cell. 2023 Jul 10:S0092-8674(23)00689-X. doi: 10.1016/j.cell.2023.06.013. PubMed 37437570.
Backbone
  Vector backbone: ePB2
  Vector type: Mammalian Expression ; Piggybac
  Selectable markers: Blasticidin ; eGFP
Growth in bacteria
  Bacterial resistance: Kanamycin, 50 μg/mL
  Growth temperature: 30°C
  Growth strain: NEB Stable
  Copy number: High Copy
Gene/Insert
  Gene/Insert name: EPN1
  Species: Synthetic
  Mutation: WT
  Promoter: EF1
  Cloning method: Restriction Enzyme; 5′ cloning site unknown (unknown if destroyed); 3′ cloning site unknown (unknown if destroyed)
Terms and licenses: Academic/Nonprofit Terms; Industry Terms: Not Available to Industry
How to cite: pFH2.96_PB-EPN1-T2A-eGFP-PGK-Blast was a gift from Michael Elowitz (Addgene plasmid # 205541 ; http://n2t.net/addgene:205541 ; RRID:Addgene_205541)
