[The description below was written by a language model from this plasmid's Addgene catalogue record and pLannotate feature annotations shown in this document.]
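Description:
pFH2.96_PB-EPN1-T2A-eGFP-PGK-Blast is a piggyBac transposon plasmid built on the ePB2 backbone for stable expression in mammalian cells. In bacteria it is maintained through a high-copy ColE1/pUC-type origin and selected with kanamycin via a Tn5 aminoglycoside phosphotransferase gene driven by the bla promoter. An f1 origin and remnants of a lac/lacZα cloning region are also present. The automated annotation did not call the piggyBac terminal repeats, so their positions are not shown in the feature table. The short phage lambda fragments flanking the cassette appear to be stuffer or spacer sequence rather than functional elements.

The payload is a synthetic gene called EPN1, expressed from an EF-1α core promoter followed by the HTLV-1 5′ LTR segment, a composite arrangement commonly used to boost expression. Most of the EPN1 coding region is unannotated, but its 3′ part matches the HIV-1 Gag p6 domain, which recruits host ESCRT factors (TSG101, ALIX) for budding. EPN1 is linked through a T2A self-cleaving peptide to eGFP, so both proteins come from one transcript and green fluorescence reports expression. This unit ends at an SV40 polyadenylation signal. A separate downstream cassette uses a mouse PGK promoter to drive blasticidin S deaminase with a bGH poly(A), allowing drug selection of integrants. A human U6 promoter lies upstream of the EF-1α promoter, but the record does not say what, if anything, it transcribes.

When supplied with piggyBac transposase, the cassette can integrate into the genome to yield blasticidin-resistant, GFP-positive lines. The associated publication concerns engineered RNA export from living cells, although the record does not spell out EPN1's specific role in that system.
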