Features (pLannotate 1.2.2; 21 found; start..end, strand, type, name):
    612..852     +  promoter       U6 promoter: RNA polymerase III promoter for human U6 snRNA
    942..1153    +  promoter       EF-1α core promoter: core promoter for human elongation factor EF-1α
   1166..1434    +  LTR            5' LTR (truncated): truncated 5' long terminal repeat (LTR) from human T-cell leukemia virus (HTLV) type 1
   2164..2319    +  CDS            gag (fragment): GAG_HV1H2 - Experimental evidence at protein level: Swiss-Prot protein existence level 1. [p6-gag]: Plays a role in budding of the assembled particle by interacting with the host class E VPS proteins TSG101 and PDCD6IP/AIP1. From Human immunodeficiency virus type 1 group M subtype B (isolate HXB2) (HIV-1).
   2383..3096    +  CDS            GFP (S65T): GFP (S65T) is a basic (constitutively fluorescent) green fluorescent protein published in 1995, derived from Aequorea victoria.
   3121..3204    +  CDS            large T antigen (fragment): large T antigen from SV40 (simian virus 40)
   3227..3348    +  polyA_signal   SV40 poly(A) signal: SV40 polyadenylation signal
   3355..3788    +  promoter       PGK promoter (fragment): mouse phosphoglycerate kinase 1 promoter
   3824..4222    +  CDS            BSD: blasticidin S deaminase; Aspergillus terreus BSD; confers resistance to blasticidin
   4240..4464    +  polyA_signal   bGH poly(A) signal: bovine growth hormone polyadenylation signal
   4899..5438    +  CDS            B (fragment): PORTL_LAMBD - Experimental evidence at protein level: Swiss-Prot protein existence level 1. Forms the portal vertex of the capsid (PubMed:6228056, PubMed:6232391). This portal plays critical roles in head assembly, genome packaging, neck/tail attachment, and genome ejection (Probable). The portal protein multimerizes as a single ring-shaped homododecamer arranged around a central channel (PubMed:6232391). Binds to the terminase subunits to form the packaging machine (PubMed:7799432). From Escherichia phage lambda (Bacteriophage lambda).
   5476..5492    -  protein_bind   lac operator: The lac repressor binds to the lac operator to inhibit transcription in E. coli. This inhibition can be relieved by adding lactose or isopropyl-β-D-thiogalactopyranoside (IPTG). lac repressor encoded by lacI
   5500..5530    -  promoter       lac promoter: promoter for the E. coli lac operon
   5545..5566    -  protein_bind   CAP binding site: CAP binding activates transcription in the presence of cAMP. E. coli catabolite activator protein
   5579..5671    -  CDS            lacI (fragment): lac repressor; lacI; The lac repressor binds to the lac operator to inhibit transcription in E. coli. This inhibition can be relieved by adding lactose or isopropyl-β-D-thiogalactopyranoside (IPTG).
   5854..6442    -  rep_origin     ori: high-copy-number ColE1/pMB1/pBR322/pUC origin of replication
   6613..7407    -  CDS            NeoR/KanR: aminoglycoside phosphotransferase from Tn5; aph(3')-II (or nptII); confers resistance to neomycin, kanamycin, and G418 (Geneticin®)
   7408..7512    -  promoter       AmpR promoter: bla
   7565..7993    -  rep_origin     f1 ori (sequence partly withheld): f1 bacteriophage origin of replication; arrow indicates direction of (+) strand synthesis
   7998..8153    -  CDS            lacZα (fragment): LacZα fragment of β-galactosidase; lacZ fragment
   8155..8268    +  CDS            B (fragment): PORTL_LAMBD - Experimental evidence at protein level: Swiss-Prot protein existence level 1. Forms the portal vertex of the capsid (PubMed:6228056, PubMed:6232391). This portal plays critical roles in head assembly, genome packaging, neck/tail attachment, and genome ejection (Probable). The portal protein multimerizes as a single ring-shaped homododecamer arranged around a central channel (PubMed:6232391). Binds to the terminase subunits to form the packaging machine (PubMed:7799432). From Escherichia phage lambda (Bacteriophage lambda).
>Addgene plasmid #205541 | pFH2.96_PB-EPN1-T2A-eGFP-PGK-Blast | addgene full sequence | sequence record 408406 | Addgene NGS Result
GCAGCTAGATTAACCCTAGAAAGATAGTCTGCGTAAAATTGACGCATGCATTCTTGAAATATTGCTCTCT
CTTTCTAAATAGCGCGAATCCGTCGCTGTGCATTTAGGACATCTCAGTCGCCGCTTGGAGCTCCCGTGAG
GCGTGCTTGTCAATGCGGTAAGTGTCACTGATTTTGAACTATAACAACCGCGTGAGTCAAAATGACGCAT
GATTATCTTTTACGTGACTTTTAAGATTTAACTCATACGATAATTATATTGTTATTTCGTGTTCTACTTA
CGTGATAACTTATTATATATATATTTTCTTGTTATAGATATCCTTGAGGGACAGCCCCCCCCCAAAGCCC
CCAGGGATGTAATTACGTCCCTCCCCCGCTAGGGGGCAGCAGCGAGCCGCCCGGGGCTCCGCTCCGGTCC
GGCGCTCCCCCCGCATCCCCGAGCCGGCAGCGTGCGGGGACAGCCCGGGCACGGGGAAGGTGGCACGGGA
TCGCTTTCCTCTGAACGCTTCTCGCTGCTCTTTGAGCCTGCAGACACCTGGGGGGATACGGGGAAAAATC
GATTAACTATAACGGTCCTAAGGTAGCGAACACCTGCGCTCGAGCGACGTCGAGGGCCTATTTCCCATGA
TTCCTTCATATTTGCATATACGATACAAGGCTGTTAGAGAGATAATTGGAATTAATTTGACTGTAAACAC
AAAGATATTAGTACAAAATACGTGACGTAGAAAGTAATAATTTCTTGGGTAGTTTGCAGTTTTAAAATTA
TGTTTTAAAATGGACTATCATATGCTTACCGTAACTTGAAAGTATTTCGATTTCTTGGCTTTATATATCT
TGTGGAAAGGACGAAACACCGACCAGGTGGGCCCACGCGTTTTTTTCACCTGCATTACCCTGTTATCCCT
AGGATCTGCGATCGCTCCGGTGCCCGTCAGTGGGCAGAGCGCACATCGCCCACAGTCCCCGAGAAGTTGG
GGGGAGGGGTCGGCAATTGAACGGGTGCCTAGAGAAGGTGGCGCGGGGTAAACTGGGAAAGTGATGTCGT
GTACTGGCTCCGCCTTTTTCCCGAGGGTGGGGGAGAACCGTATATAAGTGCAGTAGTCGCCGTGAACGTT
CTTTTTCGCAACGGGTTTGCCGCCAGAACACAGCTGAAGCTTCGAGGGGCTCGCATCTCTCCTTCACGCG
CCCGCCGCCCTACCTGAGGCCGCCATCCACGCCGGTTGAGTCGCGTTCTGCCGCCTCCCGCCTGTGGTGC
CTCCTGAACTGCGTCCGCCGTCTAGGTAAGTTTAAAGCTCAGGTCGAGACCGGGCCTTTGTCCGGCGCTC
CCTTGGAGCCTACCTAGACTCAGCCGGCTCTCCACGCTTTGCCTGACCCTGCTTGCTCAACTCTACGTCT
TTGTTTCGTTTTCTGTTCTGCGCCGTTACAGATCCAAGCTGTGACCGGCGCCTACGCTAGCGGATCCGCC
ACCATGGGTGCGCGTGCGTCTGGTTCTAAATCTGGCTCCGGCTCTGACTCTGGTAGCAAAATCGAAGAGC
TGTTCAAGAAACACAAGATCGTTGCCGTGCTGCGTGCCAATAGTGTGGAAGAAGCGAAAAAGAAAGCGCT
GGCGGTTTTCCTGGGCGGCGTTCATCTGATTGAAATTACCTTTACCGTGCCGGATGCGGATACCGTGATT
AAGGAACTGAGCTTTCTGAAGGAAATGGGCGCGATTATTGGTGCGGGCACCGTGACCAGCGTGGAGCAGT
GCCGTAAAGCGGTGGAAAGTGGCGCCGAGTTCATTGTGAGTCCGCACCTGGACGAGGAAATTAGCCAATT
TTGCAAGGAGAAGGGTGTGTTCTATATGCCAGGCGTTATGACCCCGACCGAACTGGTGAAAGCCATGAAA
CTGGGCCATACCATCTTAAAACTGTTTCCGGGTGAGGTGGTGGGTCCGCAGTTTGTTAAAGCGATGAAAG
GTCCGTTTCCGAATGTGAAATTTGTGCCAACCGGCGGTGTTAATCTGGACAATGTGTGCGAATGGTTCAA
AGCGGGCGTGCTGGCCGTGGGCGTGGGCAGCGCGTTAGTGAAAGGCACCCCGGTGGAAGTGGCGGAAAAG
GCCAAGGCGTTCGTTGAGAAGATTCGTGGCTGCACCGAACAGAAACTGATTAGCGAAGAAGATCTGCAGT
CTCGTCCGGAACCGACCGCACCGCCGGAAGAATCTTTCCGTTCTGGTGTTGAAACCACCACGCCACCGCA
AAAACAGGAGCCGATCGACAAAGAACTGTACCCGCTGACCTCTCTGCGTTCTCTGTTCGGTAACGACCCG
TCTTCTCAGGGATCGGGAGAGGGCAGAGGAAGTCTGCTAACATGCGGTGACGTCGAGGAGAATCCTGGCC
CAATGAGCAAGGGCGAGGAGCTGTTCACCGGGGTGGTGCCCATCCTGGTCGAGCTGGACGGCGACGTAAA
CGGCCACAAGTTCAGCGTGTCCGGCGAGGGCGAGGGCGATGCCACCTACGGCAAGCTGACCCTGAAGTTC
ATCTGCACCACCGGCAAGCTGCCCGTGCCCTGGCCCACCCTCGTGACCACCCTGACCTACGGCGTGCAGT
GCTTCAGCCGCTACCCCGACCACATGAAGCAGCACGACTTCTTCAAGTCCGCCATGCCCGAAGGCTACGT
CCAGGAGCGCACCATCTTCTTCAAGGACGACGGCAACTACAAGACCCGCGCCGAGGTGAAGTTCGAGGGC
GACACCCTGGTGAACCGCATCGAGCTGAAGGGCATCGACTTCAAGGAGGACGGCAACATCCTGGGGCACA
AGCTGGAGTACAACTACAACAGCCACAACGTCTATATCATGGCCGACAAGCAGAAGAACGGCATCAAGGT
GAACTTCAAGATCCGCCACAACATCGAGGACGGCAGCGTGCAGCTCGCCGACCACTACCAGCAGAACACC
CCCATCGGCGACGGCCCCGTGCTGCTGCCCGACAACCACTACCTGAGCACCCAGTCCGCCCTGAGCAAAG
ACCCCAACGAGAAGCGCGATCACATGGTCCTGCTGGAGTTCGTGACCGCCGCCGGGATCACTCACGGCAT
GGACGAGCTGTACAAGTAAGCGGCCGCGTCGACGACTCTAGATCATAATCAGCCATACCACATTTGTAGA
GGTTTTACTTGCTTTAAAAAACCTCCCACACCTCCCCCTGAACCTGAAACATAAAATGAATGCAATTGTT
GTTGTTAACTTGTTTATTGCAGCTTATAATGGTTACAAATAAAGCAATAGCATCACAAATTTCACAAATA
AAGCATTTTTTTCACTGCATTCTAGTTGTGGTTTGTCCAAACTCATCAATGTATCTTAAGCGCCGGCGCT
ACACAAGTGGCCTCTGGCCTCGCACACATTCCACATCCACCGGTAGGCGCCAACCGGCTCCGTTCTTTGG
TGGCCCCTTCGCGCCACCTTCTACTCCTCCCCTAGTCAGGAAGTTCCCCCCCGCCCCGCAGCTCGCGTCG
TGCAGGACGTGACAAATGGAAGTAGCACGTCTCACTAGTCTCGTGCAGATGGACAGCACCGCTGAGCAAT
GGAAGCGGGTAGGCCTTTGGGGCAGCGGCCAATAGCAGCTTTGCTCCTTCGCTTTCTGGGCTCAGAGGCT
GGGAAGGGGTGGGTCCGGGGGCGGGCTCAGGGGCGGGCTCAGGGGCGGGGCGGGCGCCCGAAGGTCCTCC
GGAGGCCCGGCATTCTGCACGCTTCAAAAGCGCACGTCTGCCGCGCTGTTCTCCTCTTCCTCATCTCCGG
GCCTTTCGACCTGCAGCCCAAGCTTACCATGGGTACCGCCACCATGGCCAAGCCTTTGTCTCAAGAAGAA
TCCACCCTCATTGAAAGAGCAACGGCTACAATCAACAGCATCCCCATCTCTGAAGATTACAGCGTCGCCA
GCGCAGCTCTCTCTAGCGACGGCCGCATCTTCACTGGTGTCAATGTATATCATTTTACTGGGGGACCTTG
TGCAGAACTCGTGGTGCTGGGCACTGCTGCTGCTGCGGCAGCTGGCAACCTGACTTGTATCGTCGCGATC
GGAAATGAGAACAGGGGCATCTTGAGCCCCTGCGGACGGTGCCGACAGGTGCTTCTCGATCTGCATCCTG
GGATCAAAGCCATAGTGAAGGACAGTGATGGACAGCCGACGGCAGTTGGGATTCGTGAATTGCTGCCCTC
TGGTTATGTGTGGGAGGGCTAAGGTCACCCGCGCGCGGACTGTGCCTTCTAGTTGCCAGCCATCTGTTGT
TTGCCCCTCCCCCGTGCCTTCCTTGACCCTGGAAGGTGCCACTCCCACTGTCCTTTCCTAATAAAATGAG
GAAATTGCATCGCATTGTCTGAGTAGGTGTCATTCTATTCTGGGGGGTGGGGTGGGGCAGGACAGCAAGG
GGGAGGATTGGGAAGACAATAGCAGGCATGCTGGGGATGCGGTGGGCTCTATGGTTCGAACCAGTACGAT
GGTTTTCCCCGTATCCCCCCAGGTGTCTGCAGGCTCAAAGAGCAGCGAGAAGCGTTCAGAGGAAAGCGAT
CCCGTGCCACCTTCCCCGTGCCCGGGCTGTCCCCGCACGCTGCCGGCTCGGGGATGCGGGGGGAGCGCCG
GACCGGAGCGGAGCCCCGGGCGGCTCGCTGCTGCCCCCTAGCGGGGGAGGGACGTAATTACATCCCTGGG
GGCTTTGGGGGGGGGCTGTCCCTGATAAAAGTTTTGTTACTTTATAGAAGAAATTTTGAGTTTTTGTTTT
TTTTTAATAAATAAATAAACATAAATAAATTGTTTGTTGAATTTATTATTAGTATGTAAGTGTAAATATA
ATAAAACTTAATATCTATTCAAATTAATAAATAAACCTCGATATACAGACCGATAAAACACATGCGTCAA
TTTTACGCATGATTATCTTTAACGTACGTCACAATATGATTATCTTTCTAGGGTTAATCTAGCTGCGGCG
CGCCATCAGGATCATATCGTCGGGTCTTTTTTCCGGCTCAGTCATCGCCCAAGCTGGCGCTATCTGGGCA
TCGGGGAGGAAGAAGCCCGTGCCTTTTCCCGCGAGGTTGAAGCGGCATGGAAAGAGTTTGCCGAGGATGA
CTGCTGCTGCATTGACGTTGAGCGAAAACGCACGTTTACCATGATGATTCGGGAAGGTGTGGCCATGCAC
GCCTTTAACGGTGAACTGTTCGTTCAGGCCACCTGGGATACCAGTTCGTCGCGGCTTTTCCGGACACAGT
TCCGGATGGTCAGCCCGAAGCGCATCAGCAACCCGAACAATACCGGCGACAGCCGGAACTGCCGTGCCGG
TGTGCAGATTAATGACAGCGGTGCGGCGCTGGGATATTACGTCAGCGAGGACGGGTATCCTGGCTGGATG
CCGCAGAAATGGACATGGATACCCCGTGAGTTACCCGGCGGGCGCGCTTGGCGTAATCATGGTCATAGCT
GTTTCCTGTGTGAAATTGTTATCCGCTCACAATTCCACACAACATACGAGCCGGAAGCATAAAGTGTAAA
GCCTGGGGTGCCTAATGAGTGAGCTAACTCACATTAATTGCGTTGCGCTCACTGCCCGCTTTCCAGTCGG
GAAACCTGTCGTGCCAGCTGCATTAATGAATCGGCCAACGCGCGGGGAGAGGCGGTTTGCGTATTGGGCG
CTCTTCCGCTTCCTCGCTCACTGACTCGCTGCGCTCGGTCGTTCGGCTGCGGCGAGCGGTATCAGCTCAC
TCAAAGGCGGTAATACGGTTATCCACAGAATCAGGGGATAACGCAGGAAAGAACATGTGAGCAAAAGGCC
AGCAAAAGGCCAGGAACCGTAAAAAGGCCGCGTTGCTGGCGTTTTTCCATAGGCTCCGCCCCCCTGACGA
GCATCACAAAAATCGACGCTCAAGTCAGAGGTGGCGAAACCCGACAGGACTATAAAGATACCAGGCGTTT
CCCCCTGGAAGCTCCCTCGTGCGCTCTCCTGTTCCGACCCTGCCGCTTACCGGATACCTGTCCGCCTTTC
TCCCTTCGGGAAGCGTGGCGCTTTCTCATAGCTCACGCTGTAGGTATCTCAGTTCGGTGTAGGTCGTTCG
CTCCAAGCTGGGCTGTGTGCACGAACCCCCCGTTCAGCCCGACCGCTGCGCCTTATCCGGTAACTATCGT
CTTGAGTCCAACCCGGTAAGACACGACTTATCGCCACTGGCAGCAGCCACTGGTAACAGGATTAGCAGAG
CGAGGTATGTAGGCGGTGCTACAGAGTTCTTGAAGTGGTGGCCTAACTACGGCTACACTAGAAGAACAGT
ATTTGGTATCTGCGCTCTGCTGAAGCCAGTTACCTTCGGAAAAAGAGTTGGTAGCTCTTGATCCGGCAAA
CAAACCACCGCTGGTAGCGGTGGTTTTTTTGTTTGCAAGCAGCAGATTACGCGCAGAAAAAAAGGATCTC
AAGAAGATCCTTTGATCTTTTCTACGGGGTCTGACGCTCAGTGGAACGAAAACTCACGTTAAGGGATTTT
GGTCATGAGATTATCAAAAAGGATCTTCACCTAGATCCTTTTAAATTAAAAATGAAGTTTTAAATCAATC
TAAAGTATATATGAGTAAACTTGGTCTGACAGTCAGAAGAACTCGTCAAGAAGGCGATAGAAGGCGATGC
GCTGCGAATCGGGAGCGGCGATACCGTAAAGCACGAGGAAGCGGTCAGCCCATTCGCCGCCAAGCTCTTC
AGCAATATCACGGGTAGCCAACGCTATGTCCTGATAGCGGTCCGCCACACCCAGCCGGCCACAGTCGATG
AATCCAGAAAAGCGGCCATTTTCCACCATGATATTCGGCAAGCAGGCATCGCCATGGGTCACGACGAGAT
CCTCGCCGTCGGGCATGCTCGCCTTGAGCCTGGCGAACAGTTCGGCTGGCGCGAGCCCCTGATGCTCTTC
GTCCAGATCATCCTGATCGACAAGACCGGCTTCCATCCGAGTACGTGCTCGCTCGATGCGATGTTTCGCT
TGGTGGTCGAATGGGCAGGTAGCCGGATCAAGCGTATGCAGCCGCCGCATTGCATCAGCCATGATGGATA
CTTTCTCGGCAGGAGCAAGGTGAGATGACAGGAGATCCTGCCCCGGCACTTCGCCCAATAGCAGCCAGTC
CCTTCCCGCTTCAGTGACAACGTCGAGCACAGCTGCGCAAGGAACGCCCGTCGTGGCCAGCCACGATAGC
CGCGCTGCCTCGTCTTGCAGTTCATTCAGGGCACCGGACAGGTCGGTCTTGACAAAAAGAACCGGGCGCC
CCTGCGCTGACAGCCGGAACACGGCGGCATCAGAGCAGCCGATTGTCTGTTGTGCCCAGTCATAGCCGAA
TAGCCTCTCCACCCAAGCGGCCGGAGAACCTGCGTGCAATCCATCTTGTTCAATCATACTCTTCCTTTTT
CAATATTATTGAAGCATTTATCAGGGTTATTGTCTCATGAGCGGATACATATTTGAATGTATTTAGAAAA
ATAAACAAATAGGGGTTCCGCGCACATTTCCCCGAAAAGTGCCACCTAAATTGTAAGCGTTAATATTTTG
TTAAAATTCGCGTTAAATTTTTGTTAAATCAGCTCATTTTTTAACCAATAGGCCGAAATCGGCAAAATCC
CTTATAAATCAAAAGAATAGACCGAGATAGGGT
[37 nt withheld, positions 7664-7700]
AAAGAACGTGGACTCCAACGTCAAAGG
[49 nt withheld, positions 7728-7776]
T
[91 nt withheld, positions 7778-7868]
G
[124 nt withheld, positions 7870-7993]
CCCATTCGCCATTCAGGCTGCGCAACTGTTGGGAAGGGCGATCGGTGCGGGCCTCTTCGCTATTACGCCA
GCTGGCGAAAGGGGGATGTGCTGCAAGGCGATTAAGTTGGGTAACGCCAGGGTTTTCCCAGTCACGACGT
TGTAAAACGACGGCCAGTGAGCGCGCCTCGTTCATTCACGTTTTTGAACCCGTGGAGGACGGGCAGACTC
GCGGTGCAAATGTGTTTTACAGCGTGATGGAGCAGATGAAGATGCTCGACACGCTGCAGAACACGAGCTC
CACCGCGGGGCGCGCC
